Addgene plasmid #8726: pKT0221
Depositing lab: Kurt Thorn. Depositing organization: Harvard University. Publication: Optimized cassettes for fluorescent protein tagging in Saccharomyces cerevisiae. Sheff MA, Thorn KS. Yeast 2004 Jun;21(8):661-70. 10.1002/yea.1130 PubMed 15197731.
Backbone
  Vector backbone: pFA6a-link
  Backbone size w/o insert (bp): 5014
  Vector type: Yeast Expression
  Selectable markers: KanR
Growth in bacteria
  Bacterial resistance: Ampicillin, 100 μg/mL
  Growth temperature: 37°C
  Growth strain: DH5alpha
  Copy number: Unknown
Gene/Insert
  Gene/Insert name: yECFP (alt names: Codon-optimized GFP variant; pKT221 (pFA6a–link–yECFP–3HA–KANr))
  Mutation: yEGFP with F64L, S65T, Y66W, N146I, M153T, V163A
  Tag / fusion protein: Codon optimized linker (N terminal on backbone); 3HA (C terminal on backbone)
  Cloning method: Restriction Enzyme; 5′ cloning site PacI (not destroyed); 3′ cloning site AscI (not destroyed)
  Sequencing primers: 5′ SP6
Terms and licenses: Academic/Nonprofit Terms; Industry Terms: Not Available to Industry
Depositor comments: Full name of this plasmid is pFA6a-link-yECFP-3HA-KanR. yECFP is created by mutagenesis from a codon-optimized green fluorescent protein - yEGFP1 (Cormack et al. 1997). This yEGFP variant is cloned into pDH5, replacing YFP. An codon-optimized linker was added into the yEGFP variant to improve expression level. The G418 resistance marker (KanR) was introduced into the plasmid by subcloning the BglII/EcoRI fragment of pDH3 (Hailey et al., 2002) into the plasmid, in place of SpHIS5. The yeast GFP used to create this plasmid contained a point mutation M233I that is present in all GFP variants derived from this original yEGFP. The mutation had no effect on fluorescence (see associated publication for more details).
How to cite: pKT0221 was a gift from Kurt Thorn (Addgene plasmid # 8726 ; http://n2t.net/addgene:8726 ; RRID:Addgene_8726)
