[The description below was written by a language model from this plasmid's Addgene catalogue record and pLannotate feature annotations shown in this document.]
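Description:
pKT0221, whose full name is pFA6a-link-yECFP-3HA-KanR, is a tagging-cassette plasmid built on the pFA6a-link backbone and catalogued as a yeast expression vector for Saccharomyces cerevisiae. It is propagated in E. coli through a high-copy ColE1/pUC-type origin and selected with ampicillin via the β-lactamase gene. No yeast origin of replication or centromere is annotated, which fits a plasmid that serves as a source of a tagging module rather than as a replicating yeast episome. Short lacI, rop and bom fragments in the feature table appear to be backbone remnants.

The payload is yECFP, a cyan variant of the yeast codon-optimised yEGFP1, made by mutagenesis (F64L, S65T, Y66W, N146I, M153T, V163A) and cloned between retained PacI and AscI sites. All variants in this lineage also carry an M233I change, which the depositor reports has no effect on fluorescence. A codon-optimised linker precedes the fluorescent protein and was added to improve expression, and a 3xHA epitope tag follows it, so the fusion can be detected by fluorescence or with anti-HA antibodies. On the circular map the 3xHA coding sequence runs into the ADH1 terminator, followed by the kanMX marker, which confers G418 resistance in yeast and replaced the SpHIS5 marker of the parent plasmid. No yeast promoter is annotated upstream of the linker-yECFP-3HA reading frame, implying that expression is meant to come from the tagged gene's own promoter. SP6 and T7 phage promoters flank the cassette. The associated publication describes a set of optimised cassettes for fluorescent protein tagging in S. cerevisiae, of which this is the cyan, HA-tagged, G418-selectable member.
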