Features (pLannotate 1.2.2; 12 found; start..end, strand, type, name):
     19..206     +  terminator     ADH1 terminator: S. cerevisiae ADH1; transcription terminator for the S. cerevisiae alcohol dehydrogenase 1 (ADH1) gene
    281..1637    +  gene           kanMX: yeast selectable marker conferring kanamycin resistance (Wach et al., 1994)
   1742..1760    -  promoter       T7 promoter: promoter for bacteriophage T7 RNA polymerase
   1782..1835    -  CDS            lacI (fragment): lac repressor; lacI; The lac repressor binds to the lac operator to inhibit transcription in E. coli. This inhibition can be relieved by adding lactose or isopropyl-β-D-thiogalactopyranoside (IPTG).
   2018..2606    -  rep_origin     ori: high-copy-number ColE1/pMB1/pBR322/pUC origin of replication
   2777..3637    -  CDS            AmpR: β-lactamase; bla; confers resistance to ampicillin, carbenicillin, and related antibiotics
   3638..3742    -  promoter       AmpR promoter: bla
   3837..3872    +  CDS            rop (fragment): Rop protein, which maintains plasmids at low copy number; rop
   3974..4025    +  misc_feature   bom (fragment): basis of mobility region from pBR322
   4088..4106    +  promoter       SP6 promoter: promoter for bacteriophage SP6 RNA polymerase
   4176..4889    +  CDS            CGFP: CGFP is a basic (constitutively fluorescent) cyan fluorescent protein published in 2000, derived from Aequorea victoria. It has low acid sensitivity.
   4911..5000    +  CDS            3xHA: three tandem HA epitope tags
>Addgene plasmid #8726 | pKT0221 | depositor full sequence | sequence record 6738 | Author sequence
CGCGCCACTTCTAAATAAGCGAATTTCTTATGATTTATGATTTTTATTATTAAATAAGTTATAAAAAAAA
TAAGTGTATACAAATTTTAAAGTGACTCTTAGGTTTTAAAACGAAAATTCTTATTCTTGAGTAACTCTTT
CCTGTAGGTCAGGTTGCTTTCTCAGGTATAGTATGAGGTCGCTCTTATTGACCACACCTCTACCGGCAGA
TCCGCTAGGGATAACAGGGTAATATAGATCTGTTTAGCTTGCCTCGTCCCCGCCGGGTCACCCGGCCAGC
GACATGGAGGCCCAGAATACCCTCCTTGACAGTCTTGACGTGCGCAGCTCAGGGGCATGATGTGACTGTC
GCCCGTACATTTAGCCCATACATCCCCATGTATAATCATTTGCATCCATACATTTTGATGGCCGCACGGC
GCGAAGCAAAAATTACGGCTCCTCGCTGCAGACCTGCGAGCAGGGAAACGCTCCCCTCACAGACGCGTTG
AATTGTCCCCACGCCGCGCCCCTGTAGAGAAATATAAAAGGTTAGGATTTGCCACTGAGGTTCTTCTTTC
ATATACTTCCTTTTAAAATCTTGCTAGGATACAGTTCTCACATCACATCCGAACATAAACAACCATGGGT
AAGGAAAAGACTCACGTTTCGAGGCCGCGATTAAATTCCAACATGGATGCTGATTTATATGGGTATAAAT
GGGCTCGCGATAATGTCGGGCAATCAGGTGCGACAATCTATCGATTGTATGGGAAGCCCGATGCGCCAGA
GTTGTTTCTGAAACATGGCAAAGGTAGCGTTGCCAATGATGTTACAGATGAGATGGTCAGACTAAACTGG
CTGACGGAATTTATGCCTCTTCCGACCATCAAGCATTTTATCCGTACTCCTGATGATGCATGGTTACTCA
CCACTGCGATCCCCGGCAAAACAGCATTCCAGGTATTAGAAGAATATCCTGATTCAGGTGAAAATATTGT
TGATGCGCTGGCAGTGTTCCTGCGCCGGTTGCATTCGATTCCTGTTTGTAATTGTCCTTTTAACAGCGAT
CGCGTATTTCGTCTCGCTCAGGCGCAATCACGAATGAATAACGGTTTGGTTGATGCGAGTGATTTTGATG
ACGAGCGTAATGGCTGGCCTGTTGAACAAGTCTGGAAAGAAATGCATAAGCTTTTGCCATTCTCACCGGA
TTCAGTCGTCACTCATGGTGATTTCTCACTTGATAACCTTATTTTTGACGAGGGGAAATTAATAGGTTGT
ATTGATGTTGGACGAGTCGGAATCGCAGACCGATACCAGGATCTTGCCATCCTATGGAACTGCCTCGGTG
AGTTTTCTCCTTCATTACAGAAACGGCTTTTTCAAAAATATGGTATTGATAATCCTGATATGAATAAATT
GCAGTTTCATTTGATGCTCGATGAGTTTTTCTAATCAGTACTGACAATAAAAAGATTCTTGTTTTCAAGA
ACTTGTCATTTGTATAGTTTTTTTATATTGTAGTTGTTCTATTTTAATCAAATGTTAGCGTGATTTATAT
TTTTTTTCGCCTCGACATCATCTGCCCAGATGCGAAGTTAAGTGCGCAGAAAGTAATATCATGCGTCAAT
CGTATGTGAATGCTGGTCGCTATACTGCTGTCGATTCGATACTAACGCCGCCATCCAGTTTAAACGAGCT
CGAATTCATCGATGATATCAGATCCACTAGTGGCCTATGCGGCCGCGGATCTGCCGGTCTCCCTATAGTG
AGTCGTATTAATTTCGATAAGCCAGGTTAACCTGCATTAATGAATCGGCCAACGCGCGGGGAGAGGCGGT
TTGCGTATTGGGCGCTCTTCCGCTTCCTCGCTCACTGACTCGCTGCGCTCGGTCGTTCGGCTGCGGCGAG
CGGTATCAGCTCACTCAAAGGCGGTAATACGGTTATCCACAGAATCAGGGGATAACGCAGGAAAGAACAT
GTGAGCAAAAGGCCAGCAAAAGGCCAGGAACCGTAAAAAGGCCGCGTTGCTGGCGTTTTTCCATAGGCTC
CGCCCCCCTGACGAGCATCACAAAAATCGACGCTCAAGTCAGAGGTGGCGAAACCCGACAGGACTATAAA
GATACCAGGCGTTTCCCCCTGGAAGCTCCCTCGTGCGCTCTCCTGTTCCGACCCTGCCGCTTACCGGATA
CCTGTCCGCCTTTCTCCCTTCGGGAAGCGTGGCGCTTTCTCAATGCTCACGCTGTAGGTATCTCAGTTCG
GTGTAGGTCGTTCGCTCCAAGCTGGGCTGTGTGCACGAACCCCCCGTTCAGCCCGACCGCTGCGCCTTAT
CCGGTAACTATCGTCTTGAGTCCAACCCGGTAAGACACGACTTATCGCCACTGGCAGCAGCCACTGGTAA
CAGGATTAGCAGAGCGAGGTATGTAGGCGGTGCTACAGAGTTCTTGAAGTGGTGGCCTAACTACGGCTAC
ACTAGAAGGACAGTATTTGGTATCTGCGCTCTGCTGAAGCCAGTTACCTTCGGAAAAAGAGTTGGTAGCT
CTTGATCCGGCAAACAAACCACCGCTGGTAGCGGTGGTTTTTTTGTTTGCAAGCAGCAGATTACGCGCAG
AAAAAAAGGATCTCAAGAAGATCCTTTGATCTTTTCTACGGGGTCTGACGCTCAGTGGAACGAAAACTCA
CGTTAAGGGATTTTGGTCATGAGATTATCAAAAAGGATCTTCACCTAGATCCTTTTAAATTAAAAATGAA
GTTTTAAATCAATCTAAAGTATATATGAGTAAACTTGGTCTGACAGTTACCAATGCTTAATCAGTGAGGC
ACCTATCTCAGCGATCTGTCTATTTCGTTCATCCATAGTTGCCTGACTCCCCGTCGTGTAGATAACTACG
ATACGGGAGGGCTTACCATCTGGCCCCAGTGCTGCAATGATACCGCGAGACCCACGCTCACCGGCTCCAG
ATTTATCAGCAATAAACCAGCCAGCCGGAAGGGCCGAGCGCAGAAGTGGTCCTGCAACTTTATCCGCCTC
CATCCAGTCTATTAATTGTTGCCGGGAAGCTAGAGTAAGTAGTTCGCCAGTTAATAGTTTGCGCAACGTT
GTTGCCATTGCTACAGGCATCGTGGTGTCACGCTCGTCGTTTGGTATGGCTTCATTCAGCTCCGGTTCCC
AACGATCAAGGCGAGTTACATGATCCCCCATGTTGTGCAAAAAAGCGGTTAGCTCCTTCGGTCCTCCGAT
CGTTGTCAGAAGTAAGTTGGCCGCAGTGTTATCACTCATGGTTATGGCAGCACTGCATAATTCTCTTACT
GTCATGCCATCCGTAAGATGCTTTTCTGTGACTGGTGAGTACTCAACCAAGTCATTCTGAGAATAGTGTA
TGCGGCGACCGAGTTGCTCTTGCCCGGCGTCAATACGGGATAATACCGCGCCACATAGCAGAACTTTAAA
AGTGCTCATCATTGGAAAACGTTCTTCGGGGCGAAAACTCTCAAGGATCTTACCGCTGTTGAGATCCAGT
TCGATGTAACCCACTCGTGCACCCAACTGATCTTCAGCATCTTTTACTTTCACCAGCGTTTCTGGGTGAG
CAAAAACAGGAAGGCAAAATGCCGCAAAAAAGGGAATAAGGGCGACACGGAAATGTTGAATACTCATACT
CTTCCTTTTTCAATATTATTGAAGCATTTATCAGGGTTATTGTCTCATGAGCGGATACATATTTGAATGT
ATTTAGAAAAATAAACAAATAGGGGTTCCGCGCACATTTCCCCGAAAAGTGCCACCTGACGTCTAAGAAA
CCATTATTATCATGACATTAACCTATAAAAATAGGCGTATCACGAGGCCCTTTCGTCTCGCGCGTTTCGG
TGATGACGGTGAAAACCTCTGACACATGCAGCTCCCGGAGACGGTCACAGCTTGTCTGTAAGCGGATGCC
GGGAGCAGACAAGCCCGTCAGGGCGCGTCAGCGGGTGTTGGCGGGTGTCGGGGCTGGCTTAACTATGCGG
CATCAGAGCAGATTGTACTGAGAGTGCACCATATGGACATATTGTCGTTAGAACGCGGCTACAATTAATA
CATAACCTTATGTATCATACACATACGATTTAGGTGACACTATAGAACGCGGCCGCCAGCTGAAGCTTCG
TACGCTGCAGGTCGACGGATCGGTGACGGTGCTGGTTTAATTAACATGTCTAAAGGTGAAGAATTATTCA
CTGGTGTTGTCCCAATTTTGGTTGAATTAGATGGTGATGTTAATGGTCACAAATTTTCTGTCTCCGGTGA
AGGTGAAGGTGATGCTACTTACGGTAAATTGACCTTAAAATTTATTTGTACTACTGGTAAATTGCCAGTT
CCATGGCCAACCTTAGTCACTACTTTAACTTGGGGTGTTCAATGTTTTTCTAGATACCCAGATCATATGA
AACAACATGACTTTTTCAAGTCTGCCATGCCAGAAGGTTATGTTCAAGAAAGAACTATTTTTTTCAAAGA
TGACGGTAACTACAAGACCAGAGCTGAAGTCAAGTTTGAAGGTGATACCTTAGTTAATAGAATCGAATTA
AAAGGTATTGATTTTAAAGAAGATGGTAACATTTTAGGTCACAAATTGGAATACATTTATAACTCTCACA
ATGTTTACATCACTGCTGACAAACAAAAGAATGGTATCAAAGCTAACTTCAAAATTAGACACAACATTGA
AGATGGTTCTGTTCAATTAGCTGACCATTATCAACAAAATACTCCAATTGGTGATGGTCCAGTCTTGTTA
CCAGACAACCATTACTTATCCACTCAATCTGCCTTATCCAAAGATCCAAACGAAAAGAGAGACCACATGG
TCTTGTTAGAATTTGTTACTGCTGCTGGTATTACCCATGGTATGGATGAATTGTACAAACCCGGGTTAAT
TAACATCTTTTACCCATACGATGTTCCTGACTATGCGGGCTATCCGTATGACGTCCCGGACTATGCAGGA
TCCTATCCATATGACGTTCCAGATTACGCTGCTCAGTGCTGAGG
