>Addgene plasmid #8726 | pKT0221 | addgene partial sequence | sequence record 17185 | 8726 with SP6
GCCNCNACTCGTCGCTGCAGGTCGACGGATCGGTGACGGTGCTGGTTTAATTAACATGTCTAAAGGTGAA
GAATTATTCACTGGTGTTGTCCCAATTTTGGTTGAATTAGATGGTGATGTTAATGGTCACAAATTTTCTG
TCTCCGGTGAAGGTGAAGGTGATGCTACTTACGGTAAATTGACCTTAAAATTTATTTGTACTACTGGTAA
ATTGCCAGTTCCATGGCCAACCTTAGTCACTACTTTAACTTGGGGTGTTCAATGTTTTTCTAGATACCCA
GATCATATGAAACAACATGACTTTTTCAAGTCTGCCATGCCAGAAGGTTATGTTCAAGAAAGAACTATTT
TTTTCAAAGATGACGGTAACTACAAGACCAGAGCTGAAGTCAAGTTTGAAGGTGATACCTTAGTTAATAG
AATCGAATTAAAAGGTATTGATTTTAAAGAAGATGGTAACATTTTAGGTCACAAATTGGAATACATTTAT
AACTCTCACAATGTTTACATCACTGCTGACAAACAAAAGAATGGTATCAAAGCTAACTTCAAAATTAGAC
ACAACATTGAAGATGGTTCTGTTCAATTAGCTGACTCCCG
